>Addgene plasmid #128019 | CIT32u | addgene full sequence | sequence record 251606 | Addgene NGS Result
TTCTTTCCTGCGTTATCCCCTGATTCTGTGGATAACCGTATTACCGCCTTTGAGTGAGCTGATACCGCTC
GCCGCAGCCGAACGACCGAGCGCAGCGAGTCAGTGAGCGAGGAAGCGGAAGAGCGCCCAATACGCAAACC
GCCTCTCCCCGCGCGTTGGCCGATTCATTAATGCAGGATCTCGATCCCGCGAAATTAATACGACTCACTA
TAGGGAGACCACAACGGTTTCCCTCTAGAAATAATTTTGTTTAACTTTAAGAAGGAGATATACATATGCG
GGGTTCTCATCATCATCATCATCATGGTATGGCTAGCATGACTGGTGGACAGCAAATGGGTCGGGATCTG
TACGACGATGACGATAAGGATCCGGGCCTCGAGGTGAGCAAGGGCGAGGAGCTGTTCACCGGGGTGGTGC
CCATCCTGGTCGAGCTGGACGGCGACGTAAACGGCCACAAGTTCAGCGTGTCCGGCGAGGGCGAGGGCGA
TGCCACCTACGGCAAGCTGACCCTGAAGTTCATCTGCACCACCGGCAAGCTGCCCGTGCCCTGGCCCACC
CTCGTGACCACCCTGACCTGGGGCGTGCAGTGCTTCAGCCGCTACCCCGACCACATGAAGCAGCACGACT
TCTTCAAGTCCGCCATGCCCGAAGGCTACGTCCAGGAGCGCACCATCTTCTTCAAGGACGACGGCAACTA
CAAGACCCGCGCCGAGGTGAAGTTCGAGGGCGACACCCTGGTGAACCGCATCGAGCTGAAGGGCATCGAC
TTCAAGGAGGACGGCAACATCCTGGGGCACAAGCTGGAGTACAACTACATCAGCCACAACGTCTATATCA
CCGCCGACAAGCAGAAGAACGGCATCAAGGCCAACTTCAAGATCCGCCACAACATCGAGGACGGCAGCGT
GCAGCTCGCCGACCACTACCAGCAGAACACCCCCATCGGCGACGGCCCCGTGCTGCTGCCCGACAACCAC
TACCTGAGCACCCAGTCCGCCCTGAGCAAAGACCCCAACGAGAAGCGCGATCACATGGTCCTGCTGGAGT
TCGTGACCGCCGCCGGGGGTACCCGTCTGCATTATCAGGTCGGGCAGCGGGCGCTGATTCAGGCAATGCA
GATTTCGGCGATGCCGGAGCTGGTCGAAGCGGTTCAGAAACGCGATCTCGCCAGAATCAAAGCGCTTATC
GATCCCATGCGTTCGTTCTCCGACGCCACCTATATCACCGTCGGTGATGCCAACGGCCAGCGCCTCTATC
ATGTTAATCCTGATGAAATCGGCAAATCGATGGAGGGCGGCGATAGCGATGAGGCGTTGATTAATGCTGC
AAGCTACGTGTCAGTGCGCAAAGGCTCGCTGGGCTCCTCGCTGCGCGGTAAATCACCGATTCAGGACGAG
ACCGGCAAGGTGATTGGCATTGTGTCGGTAGGCTATACCATCGAGCAAACTAGTAAGGGCGAGGAGCTGT
TCACCGGGGTGGTGCCCATCCTGGTCGAGCTGGACGGCGACGTAAACGGCCACAAGTTCAGCGTGTCCGG
CGAGGGCGAGGGCGATGCCACCTACGGCAAGCTGACCCTGAAGCTGATCTGCACCACCGGCAAGCTGCCC
GTGCCCTGGCCCACCCTCGTGACCACCCTGGGCTACGGCCTGCAGTGCTTCGCCCGCTACCCCGACCACA
TGAAGCAGCACGACTTCTTCAAGTCCGCCATGCCCGAAGGCTACGTCCAGGAGCGCACCATCTTCTTCAA
GGACGACGGCAACTACAAGACCCGCGCCGAGGTGAAGTTCGAGGGCGACACCCTGGTGAACCGCATCGAG
CTGAAGGGCATCGACTTCAAGGAGGACGGCAACATCCTGGGGCACAAGCTGGAGTACAACTACAACAGCC
ACAACGTCTATATCACCGCCGACAAGCAGAAGAACGGCATCAAGGCCAACTTCAAGATCCGCCACAACAT
CGAGGACGGCGGCGTGCAGCTCGCCGACCACTACCAGCAGAACACCCCCATCGGCGACGGCCCCGTGCTG
CTGCCCGACAACCACTACCTGAGCTACCAGTCCGCCCTGAGCAAAGACCCCAACGAGAAGCGCGATCACA
TGGTCCTGCTGGAGTTCGTGACCGCCGCCGGGATCACTCTCGGCATGGACGAGCTGTACAAGTAAGGGCC
CGATCCGGCTGCTAACAAAGCCCGAAAGGAAGCTGAGTTGGCTGCTGCCACCGCTGAGCAATAACTAGCA
TAACCCCTTGGGGCCTCTAAACGGGTCTTGAGGGGTTTTTTGCTGAAAGGAGGAACTATATCCGGATCTG
GCGTAATAGCGAAGAGGCCCGCACCGATCGCCCTTCCCAACAGTTGCGCAGCCTGAATGGCGAATGGG
[124 nt withheld, positions 2379-2502]
C
[91 nt withheld, positions 2504-2594]
AGGGTGT
[43 nt withheld, positions 2602-2644]
CCTTTGACGTTGGAGTCCACGTTCTTT
[37 nt withheld, positions 2672-2708]
ACCCTATCTCGGTCTATTCTTTTGATTTATAAGGGATTTTGCCGATTTCGGCCTATTGGTTAAAAAATGA
GCTGATTTAACAAAAATTTAACGCGAATTTTAACAAAATATTAACGCTTACAATTTAGGTGGCACTTTTC
GGGGAAATGTGCGCGGAACCCCTATTTGTTTATTTTTCTAAATACATTCAAATATGTATCCGCTCATGAG
ACAATAACCCTGATAAATGCTTCAATAATATTGAAAAAGGAAGAGTATGAGTATTCAACATTTCCGTGTC
GCCCTTATTCCCTTTTTTGCGGCATTTTGCCTTCCTGTTTTTGCTCACCCAGAAACGCTGGTGAAAGTAA
AAGATGCTGAAGATCAGTTGGGTGCACGAGTGGGTTACATCGAACTGGATCTCAACAGCGGTAAGATCCT
TGAGAGTTTTCGCCCCGAAGAACGTTTTCCAATGATGAGCACTTTTAAAGTTCTGCTATGTGGCGCGGTA
TTATCCCGTATTGACGCCGGGCAAGAGCAACTCGGTCGCCGCATACACTATTCTCAGAATGACTTGGTTG
AGTACTCACCAGTCACAGAAAAGCATCTTACGGATGGCATGACAGTAAGAGAATTATGCAGTGCTGCCAT
AACCATGAGTGATAACACTGCGGCCAACTTACTTCTGACAACGATCGGAGGACCGAAGGAGCTAACCGCT
TTTTTGCACAACATGGGGGATCATGTAACTCGCCTTGATCGTTGGGAACCGGAGCTGAATGAAGCCATAC
CAAACGACGAGCGTGACACCACGATGCCTGTAGCAATGGCAACAACGTTGCGCAAACTATTAACTGGCGA
ACTACTTACTCTAGCTTCCCGGCAACAATTAATAGACTGGATGGAGGCGGATAAAGTTGCAGGACCACTT
CTGCGCTCGGCCCTTCCGGCTGGCTGGTTTATTGCTGATAAATCTGGAGCCGGTGAGCGTGGGTCTCGCG
GTATCATTGCAGCACTGGGGCCAGATGGTAAGCCCTCCCGTATCGTAGTTATCTACACGACGGGGAGTCA
GGCAACTATGGATGAACGAAATAGACAGATCGCTGAGATAGGTGCCTCACTGATTAAGCATTGGTAACTG
TCAGACCAAGTTTACTCATATATACTTTAGATTGATTTAAAACTTCATTTTTAATTTAAAAGGATCTAGG
TGAAGATCCTTTTTGATAATCTCATGACCAAAATCCCTTAACGTGAGTTTTCGTTCCACTGAGCGTCAGA
CCCCGTAGAAAAGATCAAAGGATCTTCTTGAGATCCTTTTTTTCTGCGCGTAATCTGCTGCTTGCAAACA
AAAAAACCACCGCTACCAGCGGTGGTTTGTTTGCCGGATCAAGAGCTACCAACTCTTTTTCCGAAGGTAA
CTGGCTTCAGCAGAGCGCAGATACCAAATACTGTTCTTCTAGTGTAGCCGTAGTTAGGCCACCACTTCAA
GAACTCTGTAGCACCGCCTACATACCTCGCTCTGCTAATCCTGTTACCAGTGGCTGCTGCCAGTGGCGAT
AAGTCGTGTCTTACCGGGTTGGACTCAAGACGATAGTTACCGGATAAGGCGCAGCGGTCGGGCTGAACGG
GGGGTTCGTGCACACAGCCCAGCTTGGAGCGAACGACCTACACCGAACTGAGATACCTACAGCGTGAGCT
ATGAGAAAGCGCCACGCTTCCCGAAGGGAGAAAGGCGGACAGGTATCCGGTAAGCGGCAGGGTCGGAACA
GGAGAGCGCACGAGGGAGCTTCCAGGGGGAAACGCCTGGTATCTTTATAGTCCTGTCGGGTTTCGCCACC
TCTGACTTGAGCGTCGATTTTTGTGATGCTCGTCAGGGGGGCGGAGCCTATGGAAAAACGCCAGCAACGC
GGCCTTTTTACGGTTCCTGGCCTTTTGCTGGCCTTTTGCTCACATG
Features (pLannotate 1.2.2; 17 found; start..end, strand, type, name):
      1..121     +  rep_origin     RSF ori (fragment): Plasmids containing the RSF 1030 origin of replication can be propagated in E. coli cells that contain additional plasmids with compatible origins.
    123..176     +  CDS            lacI (fragment): lac repressor; lacI; The lac repressor binds to the lac operator to inhibit transcription in E. coli. This inhibition can be relieved by adding lactose or isopropyl-β-D-thiogalactopyranoside (IPTG).
    196..214     +  promoter       T7 promoter: promoter for bacteriophage T7 RNA polymerase
    246..268     +  RBS            RBS: efficient ribosome binding site from bacteriophage T7 gene 10 (Olins and Rangwala, 1989)
    288..308     +  CDS            capTEV™ (fragment): composite tag for in vivo biotinylation, TEV protease cleavage, and 6xHis tagging
    309..341     +  CDS            T7 tag (gene 10 leader): leader peptide from bacteriophage T7 gene 10 promotes efficient translation in E. coli
    345..368     +  CDS            Xpress™ tag: Xpress™ epitope tag, including an enterokinase recognition and cleavage site
    387..1067    +  CDS            Enhanced Cyan-Emitting GFP: Enhanced Cyan-Emitting GFP is a basic (constitutively fluorescent) cyan fluorescent protein published in 2002, derived from Aequorea victoria.
   1074..1448    +  CDS            citA (fragment): CITA_KLEPN - Experimental evidence at protein level: Swiss-Prot protein existence level 1. Member of the two-component regulatory system CitA/CitB. Probably activates CitB by phosphorylation. The periplasmic domain binds H-citrate(2-), which is essential for induction of the citrate- fermentation genes. From Klebsiella pneumoniae.
   1452..2162    +  CDS            Venus: Venus is a basic (constitutively fluorescent) yellow fluorescent protein published in 2002, derived from Aequorea victoria. It is reported to be a rapidly-maturing weak dimer with moderate acid sensitivity.
   2178..2227    +  CDS            SET1 (fragment): solubility-enhancement tag derived from T7 phage gene 10B
   2235..2282    +  terminator     T7 terminator: transcription terminator for bacteriophage T7 RNA polymerase
   2308..2374    +  CDS            lacZα (fragment): LacZα fragment of β-galactosidase; lacZ fragment
   2379..2834    +  rep_origin     f1 ori (sequence partly withheld): f1 bacteriophage origin of replication; arrow indicates direction of (+) strand synthesis
   2860..2964    +  promoter       AmpR promoter: bla
   2965..3825    +  CDS            AmpR: β-lactamase; bla; confers resistance to ampicillin, carbenicillin, and related antibiotics
   3996..4584    +  rep_origin     ori: high-copy-number ColE1/pMB1/pBR322/pUC origin of replication
