[The description below was written by a language model from this plasmid's Addgene catalogue record and pLannotate feature annotations shown in this document.]
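Description:
CIT32u is a bacterial expression plasmid built on the pRSET backbone that encodes a genetically encoded FRET nanosensor for citrate. It is maintained in E. coli through a high-copy ColE1/pUC-type origin and selected with ampicillin via the β-lactamase gene under its own promoter. An f1 origin is also present, which allows single-stranded DNA production. The 4.6 kb full-sequence annotation also flags short fragments of an RSF origin, lacI, lacZα and a T7 gene 10B-derived solubility tag. These are brief partial matches, probably backbone remnants rather than functional elements.

The expression cassette is driven by the T7 promoter with the T7 gene 10 ribosome binding site and ends at the T7 terminator, so it requires a host supplying T7 RNA polymerase. This fits the depositor's note that construction and testing were done in BL21. The open reading frame begins with the usual pRSET N-terminal leader: a short match to a His-tag-containing composite tag, the T7 gene 10 leader, and the Xpress epitope with its enterokinase cleavage site. Next comes an enhanced cyan fluorescent protein, then a fragment of CitA from Klebsiella pneumoniae, then the yellow fluorescent protein Venus. CitA is the sensor kinase of the CitA/CitB two-component system, and its periplasmic domain binds citrate. Placing this fragment between a cyan donor and a yellow acceptor is the standard FRET sensor design, in which ligand-induced conformational change alters energy transfer between the fluorophores.

The record lists a K92A substitution, identified by the repository and not expected to affect plasmid function. According to the associated publication title, sensors of this type are intended for real-time in vivo measurement of citrate concentrations.
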