Addgene plasmid #128019: CIT32u
Purpose: K92A
Depositing lab: Uwe Sauer. Depositing organization: ETH Zurich (Swiss Federal Institute of Technology). Publication: Engineering genetically encoded nanosensors for real-time in vivo measurements of citrate concentrations. Ewald JC, Reich S, Baumann S, Frommer WB, Zamboni N. PLoS One. 2011;6(12):e28245. doi: 10.1371/journal.pone.0028245. Epub 2011 Dec 2. PubMed 22164251.
Backbone
  Vector backbone: pRSET
Growth in bacteria
  Bacterial resistance: Ampicillin, 100 μg/mL
  Growth temperature: 37°C
  Growth strain: DH5alpha
  Growth instructions: Construction and testing of plasmid was done in BL21.
  Copy number: Unknown
Gene/Insert
  Gene/Insert name: CitA
  Species: Klebsiella pneumoniae
  Mutation: see Depositor Comments
Terms and licenses: Academic/Nonprofit Terms; Industry Terms: Not Available to Industry
Depositor comments: Addgene identified the following mutation: K92A It is not expected to impact plasmid function
How to cite: CIT32u was a gift from Uwe Sauer (Addgene plasmid # 128019 ; http://n2t.net/addgene:128019 ; RRID:Addgene_128019)
